Addgene plasmid #58380: pT2KXIGdeltaIn-MCS-Avi-EGFP-rpl10a
Purpose: tol2 transgenesis for biotin based TRAP - Avi tagged Ribosome
Depositing lab: Didier Stainier. Depositing organization: Max Planck Institute for Heart and Lung Research. Publication: Translational profiling through biotinylation of tagged ribosomes in zebrafish. Housley MP, Reischauer S, Dieu M, Raes M, Stainier DY, Vanhollebeke B. Development. 2014 Oct;141(20):3988-93. doi: 10.1242/dev.111849. Epub 2014 Sep 17. PubMed 25231762.
Backbone
  Vector backbone: pT2KXIGdeltaIn
  Backbone manufacturer: Kawakami
  Backbone size w/o insert (bp): 6173
  Total vector size (bp): 7637
Growth in bacteria
  Bacterial resistance: Ampicillin, 100 μg/mL
  Growth temperature: 37°C
  Growth strain: DH5alpha
  Copy number: High Copy
Gene/Insert
  Gene/Insert name: avi-EGFP-rpl10a (alt name: Avi tagged ribosomal protein L10a)
  Species: D. rerio (zebrafish)
  Tag / fusion protein: Avi Tag (N terminal on insert); EGFP (N terminal on insert)
Terms and licenses: Academic/Nonprofit Terms; Industry Terms: Not Available to Industry
Depositor comments: Note: Addgene's quality control sequencing has found some discrepancies with the depositor's uploaded sequence. The depositing lab is aware of these differences, and they are not thought to affect plasmid function.
How to cite: pT2KXIGdeltaIn-MCS-Avi-EGFP-rpl10a was a gift from Didier Stainier (Addgene plasmid # 58380 ; http://n2t.net/addgene:58380 ; RRID:Addgene_58380)
