[The description below was written by a language model from this plasmid's Addgene catalogue record and pLannotate feature annotations shown in this document.]
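Description:
pT2KXIGdeltaIn-MCS-Avi-EGFP-rpl10a is a Tol2 transposon transgenesis vector for zebrafish, built on the pT2KXIGdeltaIn backbone. Its bacterial portion looks pBluescript-derived. It has a high-copy ColE1/pUC origin, an ampicillin resistance gene (β-lactamase) with its own promoter, an f1 origin, and remnants of the lacZα/lac promoter region flanked by T7 and T3 promoters. The total size is about 7.6 kb. The Tol2 transposon arms implied by the backbone and the stated purpose are not called out in the automated feature table. A stretch of roughly 2.5 kb upstream of the coding cassette, and a shorter stretch downstream of it, carry no annotation.

The payload is a single fusion open reading frame. An N-terminal AviTag, a short peptide that biotin ligase can biotinylate, is followed by EGFP, a short linker derived from a multiple cloning site, and the zebrafish large-subunit ribosomal protein L10a. The annotation tool labelled rpl10a by homology to human RPL10A, but the catalogue gives the species as D. rerio. An SV40 polyadenylation signal region lies just downstream, although the table lists it on the opposite strand. No promoter driving the fusion is recorded. The "MCS" in the name suggests that users insert a tissue-specific promoter of their choice upstream, though the record does not say so.

The construct is intended for biotin-based translating ribosome affinity purification (TRAP). Ribosomes that incorporate the tagged L10a can be seen by EGFP fluorescence. Once the AviTag is biotinylated, these ribosomes can be captured along with their bound mRNAs for translational profiling in transgenic fish. Repository sequencing found minor discrepancies with the depositor's sequence, and these are not thought to affect function.
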