Features (pLannotate 1.2.2; 18 found; start..end, strand, type, name):
     34..462     -  rep_origin     f1 ori (sequence partly withheld): f1 bacteriophage origin of replication; arrow indicates direction of (+) strand synthesis
    467..622     -  CDS            lacZα (fragment): LacZα fragment of β-galactosidase; lacZ fragment
    630..648     +  promoter       T7 promoter: promoter for bacteriophage T7 RNA polymerase
   3130..3170    +  CDS            AviTag™ (fragment): peptide tag that allows for enzymatic biotinylation
   3181..3894    +  CDS            EGFP: EGFP is a basic (constitutively fluorescent) green fluorescent protein published in 1996, derived from Aequorea victoria. It is reported to be a rapidly-maturing weak dimer with moderate acid sensitivity.
   3900..3933    +  misc_feature   MCS (fragment): multiple cloning site
   3934..4578    +  CDS            RPL10A: RL10A_HUMAN - Also known as NEDD6. Experimental evidence at protein level: Swiss-Prot protein existence level 1. Component of the large ribosomal subunit. From Homo sapiens (Human).
   4591..4725    -  polyA_signal   SV40 poly(A) signal: SV40 polyadenylation signal
   4748..4831    -  CDS            large T antigen (fragment): large T antigen from SV40 (simian virus 40)
   5397..5437    -  misc_feature   MCS (fragment): pBluescript multiple cloning site
   5450..5468    -  promoter       T3 promoter: promoter for bacteriophage T3 RNA polymerase
   5513..5529    -  protein_bind   lac operator: The lac repressor binds to the lac operator to inhibit transcription in E. coli. This inhibition can be relieved by adding lactose or isopropyl-β-D-thiogalactopyranoside (IPTG). lac repressor encoded by lacI
   5537..5567    -  promoter       lac promoter: promoter for the E. coli lac operon
   5582..5603    -  protein_bind   CAP binding site: CAP binding activates transcription in the presence of cAMP. E. coli catabolite activator protein
   5616..5708    -  CDS            lacI (fragment): lac repressor; lacI; The lac repressor binds to the lac operator to inhibit transcription in E. coli. This inhibition can be relieved by adding lactose or isopropyl-β-D-thiogalactopyranoside (IPTG).
   5891..6479    -  rep_origin     ori: high-copy-number ColE1/pMB1/pBR322/pUC origin of replication
   6650..7510    -  CDS            AmpR: β-lactamase; bla; confers resistance to ampicillin, carbenicillin, and related antibiotics
   7511..7615    -  promoter       AmpR promoter: bla
>Addgene plasmid #58380 | pT2KXIGdeltaIn-MCS-Avi-EGFP-rpl10a | depositor full sequence | sequence record 90224 | pT2KXIGdeltaIn-MCS-Avi-EGFP-rpl10a sequence 7634 bps
CCACCTAAATTGTAAGCGTTAATATTTTGTTAAAATTCGCGTTAAATTTTTGTTAAATCAGCTCATTTTT
TAACCAATAGGCCGAAATCGGCAAAATCCCTTATAAATCAAAAGAATAGACCGAGATAGGGT
[37 nt withheld, positions 133-169]
AAAGAACGTGGACTCCAACGTCAAAGG
[49 nt withheld, positions 197-245]
T
[91 nt withheld, positions 247-337]
G
[124 nt withheld, positions 339-462]
CCCATTCGCCATTCAGGCTGCGCAACTGTTGGGAAGGGCGATCGGTGCGGGCCTCTTCGCTATTACGCCA
GCTGGCGAAAGGGGGATGTGCTGCAAGGCGATTAAGTTGGGTAACGCCAGGGTTTTCCCAGTCACGACGT
TGTAAAACGACGGCCAGTGAGCGCGCGTAATACGACTCACTATAGGGCGAATTGGGTACCAAATAGTAGG
AATTACCCACCTGTACAAGTGCTGAAAACTTGGATGAATAAGCCCGTTTGCCATTTTCTACTGCTATTTT
AAATCTTTTCTGTATTTGTCTGCATTTGTCTTTACCCTTGAATAAATGTTTTAGTTGTTTTTTTTCAATT
ATGACTGTGTTTAACAGACATTATTACAATAATATGTAATAGTAGTACACACTATTATTATGTAATAGTA
CTTGTTGACTGTATTTGAGAACTGGACCGAGTGAGTGTTACGTCACCCATTCAAAATGACTTACTTCTGG
CTCCAACAAAATGAAGTTAATTCAGTTGCCATTTTTCACTGTATGGACATCGCCGTGTTGGAGCTAGACG
TCGCCAATAAGCAAGAAAGAGCCGAGATGCGTCGAGTCTGAGTCACCGTTCCTATGGCAACCCCTCTAAC
CAATCAGAAGTAAGCTTGTTGGAAGTCCACAGCCTACCACTTGAAAGCGGGCTGCACAAAATCTGTCAAA
CGTTTTGAACGTTGGATGTGAGAGCACATACTTTTATTAAGGCATCTGGTTGGTCAGTTTATAATATCAA
CAACTTGGGCTACAGAAAAGAAAAGTTATTACAGAAATTATGATTAACAAGTACATGTTAAATAAAGATT
TTAATATGAATGCCACCACTGGAGCATTCATGCCATTTGGAGCTTCTTCCTGTTTGGATCACTAGAAGGA
GGAGGTCACTCATTACAGTTCTCATATACAGTCGTTGGTTGGTTGGTTGGTTGGTTGGTTGGTAGATTGA
TTGATTGATTGATTGATTGATTGATTGATTGATTGATTGATTGATTGATTGATTGATTGATTGATTGATT
GATTGATTGATTGATTGATTGATTGATTGGTAGTCAAAATAAGAAATAATTTCCACAGATTCATTACAGA
AATGATTAAATGCATACATAAAAAACTGGGGGGGGGGGGATACAACAACACACTTAAGTCACATTTGCCT
ACGTAAAGAAAAGTAAAGAAAATCAATAGCTATATTTTACATCTCCTTTTTTTGCTGTCTTTTAATTAGC
CTTGTTTTGCTGTTATCTTGATTGAAACTGTAACTTCTTCACCTGCTTCTTTTCTTTGTAGGTTTTGCCA
GCCCAGAAACAGGCATGGCTGTGCAAGGCCAGAGCACCATGCACAATGCGCTGCATGTCTTCATGAACGG
CTCAATGTCCTCAGTCCAGGGCTCAGCCAACGACCCCATCTTCCTCCTTCACCATGCTTTCATTGACAGG
TAACAAACACGTCATGACATTAGACTGCACAGTTTTTGACAAAGTTCATACAATCTGTTGTTTATAGCTG
CTACAATTAGTGAAGTTTGTGAATGTACTTGGATGAGCAGCGAAAGATCAATTGAGATCAATTGTTAGAG
TTTGGTTGCCCTGCAGAGCAAAGAACAAAAAATAATCTGGTGGCTTTACTGCGTGAGGTTATTATTGGTG
GAATAGAAACACAAAACATAATTGCATTTATTTGTTTAATTTTTTATCTTATCTTAACTTTCATCTTGCA
TATTTGTTTCTTACATCATTTCTAGCATCTTTGAGCGCTGGCTAAGAACTCATCAGCCTCCCCGGTCCAT
CTACCCACGTACCAATGCACCAATTGGCCACAATGACGGCTACTACATGGTGCCATTCCTTCCTCTTTAT
AGGAATGGAGACTACCTCCTGTCCAACAAGGCTCTTGGATACGAGTACGCCTACCTGTTGGACCCAGGTC
ATTGCACAACACCAGAAATGCCCTCTGATCTGCAAAAGACGTGAATATCTGTTCAGACACCCATATCCAC
TCTGTTCCACACAGGTCAGAGGTTTGTCCAGGAGTTCTTGACAGAGGTGTAAAAAGTACTCAAAAATTTT
ACTCAAGTGAAAGTACAAGTACTTAGGGAAAATTTTACTCAATTAAAAGTAAAAGTATCTGGCTAGAATC
TTACTTGAGTAAAAGTAAAAAAGTACTCCATTAAAATTGTACTTGAGTATTAAGGAAGTAAAAGTAAAAG
CAAGAAAGAAAACTAGAGATTCTTGTTTAAGCTTTTAATCTCAAAAAACATTAAATGAAATGCATACAAG
GTTTTATCCTGCTTTAGAACTGTTTGTATTTAATTATCAAACTATAAGACAGACAATCTAATGCCAGTAC
ACGCTACTCAAAGTTGTAAAACCTCAGATTTAACTTCAGTAGAAGCTGATTCTCAAAATTGTTAGTGTCA
AGCCTAGCTCTTTTGGGGCTGAAAAGCAATCCTGCAGTGCTGAAAAGCCTCTCACAGGCAGCCGATGCGG
GAAGAGGTGTATTAGTCTTGATAGAGAGGCTGCAAATAGCAGGAAACGTGAGCAGAGACTCCCTGGTGTC
TGAAACACAGGCCAGATGGGCCCTCGAGTTAATTAAAGGCCTGGCCGGCCGAATTCGGATCCGCCACCAT
GTCAGGACTGAACGATATCTTCGAGGCTCAGAAAATCGAGTGGCACGAGGGCGCGCCAGTGAGCAAGGGC
GAGGAGCTGTTCACCGGGGTGGTGCCCATCCTGGTCGAGCTGGACGGCGACGTAAACGGCCACAAGTTCA
GCGTGTCCGGCGAGGGCGAGGGCGATGCCACCTACGGCAAGCTGACCCTGAAGTTCATCTGCACCACCGG
CAAGCTGCCCGTGCCCTGGCCCACCCTCGTGACCACCCTGACCTACGGCGTGCAGTGCTTCAGCCGCTAC
CCCGACCACATGAAGCAGCACGACTTCTTCAAGTCCGCCATGCCCGAAGGCTACGTCCAGGAGCGCACCA
TCTTCTTCAAGGACGACGGCAACTACAAGACCCGCGCCGAGGTGAAGTTCGAGGGCGACACCCTGGTGAA
CCGCATCGAGCTGAAGGGCATCGACTTCAAGGAGGACGGCAACATCCTGGGGCACAAGCTGGAGTACAAC
TACAACAGCCACAACGTCTATATCATGGCCGACAAGCAGAAGAACGGCATCAAGGTGAACTTCAAGATCC
GCCACAACATCGAGGACGGCAGCGTGCAGCTCGCCGACCACTACCAGCAGAACACCCCCATCGGCGACGG
CCCCGTGCTGCTGCCCGACAACCACTACCTGAGCACCCAGTCCGCCCTGAGCAAAGACCCCAACGAGAAG
CGCGATCACATGGTCCTGCTGGAGTTCGTGACCGCCGCCGGGATCACTCTCGGCATGGACGAGCTGTACA
AGTCCGGCCGGACTCAGATCTCGAGCTCAAGCTTCGAATTCAGCAAGGTCTCGAGAGACACGTTGTACGA
GGCCGTTAAGGAGGTCCAGGCCGGTTCCCGTCGCAAGAAGAGAAAGTTTCTTGAAACCGTGGAACTCCAG
ATCAGCTTGAAGAACTACGACCCTCAGAAGGACAAGCGTTTCTCAGGCACTGTCAGGCTGAAGACCACCC
CGCGGCCCAAGTTCTCTGTCTGCGTTCTTGGAGACCAGCAGCATTGTGATGAAGCAAAGGCCGCTGAACT
GCCACACATGGACATTGAGGCTCTTAAGAAGCTCAATAAGAACAAGAAGCTGGTCAAGAAGCTGGCAAAG
AAGTACGATGCTTTCCTGGCCTCTGAGTCTCTGATCAAGCAGATTCCTCGTATCCTGGGCCCTGGCCTCA
ACAAGGCAGGAAAGTTTCCCTCTCTGCTCACCCATAATGAGAACCTGGGCACCAAGGTGGATGAGGTGAA
ATCCACCATCAAATTCCAGATGAAGAAGGTTCTGTGTCTGGCTGTGGCCGTGGGTCATGTGAAGATGAGT
GAGGAAGAGCTGGTCTACAACATCCACCTGGCTGTCAACTTCCTGGTGTCTCTGCTGAAGAAGAACTGGC
AAAACGTCAGAGCTCTTTACATCAAGAGCACCATGGGAAAACCACAGCGCCTCTACTAGATCGATGATGA
TCCAGACATGATAAGATACATTGATGAGTTTGGACAAACCACAACTAGAATGCAGTGAAAAAAATGCTTT
ATTTGTGAAATTTGTGATGCTATTGCTTTATTTGTAACCATTATAAGCTGCAATAAACAAGTTAACAACA
ACAATTGCATTCATTTTATGTTTCAGGTTCAGGGGGAGGTGTGGGAGGTTTTTTAAAGCAAGTAAAACCT
CTACAAATGTGGTATGGCTGATTATGATCCTCTAGATCAGATCTGCGAAGATACGGCCACGGGTGCTCTT
GATCCTGTGGCTGATTTTGGACTGTGCTGCTCGCAGCTGCTGATGAATCACATACTTCCTCCATTTTCTT
CCACTGATTGACTGTTATAATTTCCCTAATTTCCAGGTCAAGGTGCTGTGCATTGTGGTAATAGATGTGA
CATGACGTCACTTCCAAAGGACCAATGAACATGTCTGACCAATTTCATATAATGTGAAAACGATTTTCAT
AGGCAGAATAAATAACATTTAAATTAAACTGGGCATCAGCGCAATTCAATTGGTTTGGTAATAGCAAGGG
AAAATAGAATGAAGTGATCTCCAAAAAATAAGTACTTTTTGACTGTAAATAAAATTGTAAGGAGTAAAAA
GTACTTTTTTTTCTAAAAAAATGTAATTAAGTAAAAGTAAAAGTATTGATTTTTAATTGTACTCAAGTAA
AGTAAAAATCCCCAAAAATAATACTTAAGTACAGTAATCAAGTAAAATTACTCAAGTACTTTACACCTCT
GGTTCTTGACCCCCTACCTTCAGCAAGCCCAGCAGATCCACTAGTTCTAGAGCGGCCGCCACCGCGGTGG
AGCTCCAGCTTTTGTTCCCTTTAGTGAGGGTTAATTGCGCGCTTGGCGTAATCATGGTCATAGCTGTTTC
CTGTGTGAAATTGTTATCCGCTCACAATTCCACACAACATACGAGCCGGAAGCATAAAGTGTAAAGCCTG
GGGTGCCTAATGAGTGAGCTAACTCACATTAATTGCGTTGCGCTCACTGCCCGCTTTCCAGTCGGGAAAC
CTGTCGTGCCAGCTGCATTAATGAATCGGCCAACGCGCGGGGAGAGGCGGTTTGCGTATTGGGCGCTCTT
CCGCTTCCTCGCTCACTGACTCGCTGCGCTCGGTCGTTCGGCTGCGGCGAGCGGTATCAGCTCACTCAAA
GGCGGTAATACGGTTATCCACAGAATCAGGGGATAACGCAGGAAAGAACATGTGAGCAAAAGGCCAGCAA
AAGGCCAGGAACCGTAAAAAGGCCGCGTTGCTGGCGTTTTTCCATAGGCTCCGCCCCCCTGACGAGCATC
ACAAAAATCGACGCTCAAGTCAGAGGTGGCGAAACCCGACAGGACTATAAAGATACCAGGCGTTTCCCCC
TGGAAGCTCCCTCGTGCGCTCTCCTGTTCCGACCCTGCCGCTTACCGGATACCTGTCCGCCTTTCTCCCT
TCGGGAAGCGTGGCGCTTTCTCATAGCTCACGCTGTAGGTATCTCAGTTCGGTGTAGGTCGTTCGCTCCA
AGCTGGGCTGTGTGCACGAACCCCCCGTTCAGCCCGACCGCTGCGCCTTATCCGGTAACTATCGTCTTGA
GTCCAACCCGGTAAGACACGACTTATCGCCACTGGCAGCAGCCACTGGTAACAGGATTAGCAGAGCGAGG
TATGTAGGCGGTGCTACAGAGTTCTTGAAGTGGTGGCCTAACTACGGCTACACTAGAAGGACAGTATTTG
GTATCTGCGCTCTGCTGAAGCCAGTTACCTTCGGAAAAAGAGTTGGTAGCTCTTGATCCGGCAAACAAAC
CACCGCTGGTAGCGGTGGTTTTTTTGTTTGCAAGCAGCAGATTACGCGCAGAAAAAAAGGATCTCAAGAA
GATCCTTTGATCTTTTCTACGGGGTCTGACGCTCAGTGGAACGAAAACTCACGTTAAGGGATTTTGGTCA
TGAGATTATCAAAAAGGATCTTCACCTAGATCCTTTTAAATTAAAAATGAAGTTTTAAATCAATCTAAAG
TATATATGAGTAAACTTGGTCTGACAGTTACCAATGCTTAATCAGTGAGGCACCTATCTCAGCGATCTGT
CTATTTCGTTCATCCATAGTTGCCTGACTCCCCGTCGTGTAGATAACTACGATACGGGAGGGCTTACCAT
CTGGCCCCAGTGCTGCAATGATACCGCGAGACCCACGCTCACCGGCTCCAGATTTATCAGCAATAAACCA
GCCAGCCGGAAGGGCCGAGCGCAGAAGTGGTCCTGCAACTTTATCCGCCTCCATCCAGTCTATTAATTGT
TGCCGGGAAGCTAGAGTAAGTAGTTCGCCAGTTAATAGTTTGCGCAACGTTGTTGCCATTGCTACAGGCA
TCGTGGTGTCACGCTCGTCGTTTGGTATGGCTTCATTCAGCTCCGGTTCCCAACGATCAAGGCGAGTTAC
ATGATCCCCCATGTTGTGCAAAAAAGCGGTTAGCTCCTTCGGTCCTCCGATCGTTGTCAGAAGTAAGTTG
GCCGCAGTGTTATCACTCATGGTTATGGCAGCACTGCATAATTCTCTTACTGTCATGCCATCCGTAAGAT
GCTTTTCTGTGACTGGTGAGTACTCAACCAAGTCATTCTGAGAATAGTGTATGCGGCGACCGAGTTGCTC
TTGCCCGGCGTCAATACGGGATAATACCGCGCCACATAGCAGAACTTTAAAAGTGCTCATCATTGGAAAA
CGTTCTTCGGGGCGAAAACTCTCAAGGATCTTACCGCTGTTGAGATCCAGTTCGATGTAACCCACTCGTG
CACCCAACTGATCTTCAGCATCTTTTACTTTCACCAGCGTTTCTGGGTGAGCAAAAACAGGAAGGCAAAA
TGCCGCAAAAAAGGGAATAAGGGCGACACGGAAATGTTGAATACTCATACTCTTCCTTTTTCAATATTAT
TGAAGCATTTATCAGGGTTATTGTCTCATGAGCGGATACATATTTGAATGTATTTAGAAAAATAAACAAA
TAGGGGTTCCGCGCACATTTCCCCGAAAAGTG
