>Addgene plasmid #58380 | pT2KXIGdeltaIn-MCS-Avi-EGFP-rpl10a | addgene partial sequence | sequence record 91839 | Tol2trans-5 5'-ccaggtcattgcacaacaccag-3'
AAAGACGTGAATATCTGTTCAGACACCCATATCCACTCTGTTCCACACAGGTCAGAGGTTTGTCCAGGAG
TTCTTGACAGAGGTGTAAAAAGTACTCAAAAATTTTACTCAAGTGAAAGTACAAGTACTTAGGGAAAATT
TTACTCAATTAAAAGTAAAAGTATCTGGCTAGAATCTTACTTGAGTAAAAGTAAAAAAGTACTCCATTAA
AATTGTACTTGAGTATTAAGGAAGTAAAAGTAAAAGCAAGAAAGAAAACTAGAGATTCTTGTTTAAGCTT
TTAATCTCAAAAAACATTAAATGAAATGCATACAAGGTTTTATCCTGCTTTAGAACTGTTTGTATTTAAT
TATCAAACTATAAGACAGACAATCTAATGCCAGTACACGCTACTCAAAGTTGTAAAACCTCAGATTTAAC
TTCAGTAGAAGCTGATTCTCAAAATTGTTAGTGTCAAGCCTAGCTCTTTTGGGGCTGAAAAGCAATCCTG
CAGTGCTGAAAAGCCTCTCACAGGCAGCCGATGCGGGAAGAGGTGTATTAGTCTTGATAGAGAGGCTGCA
AATAGCAGGAAACGTGAGCAGAGACTCCCTGGTGTCTGAAACACAGGCCAGATGGGCCCTCGAGTTAATT
AAAGGCCTGGCCGGCCGAATTCGGATCCGCCACCATGTCAGGACTGAACGATATCTTCGAGGCTCAGAAA
ATCGAGTGGCACGAGGGCGCGCCAGTGAGCAAGGGCGAGGAGCTGTTCACCGGGGTGGTGCCCATCCTGG
TCGAGCTGGACGGCGACGTAAACGGCCACAAGTTCAGCGTGTCCGGCGAGGGCGAGGGCGATGCCACCTA
CGGCAAGCTGACCCTGAAGTTCATCTGCACCACCGGCAAGCTGCCCGTGCCCTGGCCCACCCTCGTGACC
ACCCTGACCTA
