>Addgene plasmid #58380 | pT2KXIGdeltaIn-MCS-Avi-EGFP-rpl10a | addgene partial sequence | sequence record 91844 | EBV-rev 5'-GTGGTTTGTCCAAACTCATC-3'
TCGATCTAGTAGAGGCGCTGTGGTTTTCCCATGGTGCTCTTGATGTAAAGAGCTCTGACGTTTTGCCAGT
TCTTCTTCAGCAGAGACACCAGGAAGTTGACAGCCAGGTGGATGTTGTAGACCAGCTCTTCCTCACTCAT
CTTCACATGACCCACGGCCACAGCCAGACACAGAACCTTCTTCATCTGGAATTTGATGGTGGATTTCACC
TCATCCACCTTGGTGCCCAGGTTCTCATTATGGGTGAGCAGAGAGGGAAACTTTCCTGCCTTGTTGAGGC
CAGGGCCCAGGATACGAGGAATCTGCTTGATCAGAGACTCAGAGGCCAGGAAAGCATCGTACTTCTTTGC
CAGCTTCTTGACCAGCTTCTTGTTCTTATTGAGCTTCTTAAGAGCCTCAATGTCCATGTGTGGCAGTTCA
GCGGCCTTTGCTTCATCACAATGCTGCTGGTCTCCAAGAACGCAGACAGAGAACTTGGGCCGCGGGGTGG
TCTTCAGCCTGACAGTGCCTGAGAAACGCTTGTCCTTCTGAGGGTCGTAGTTCTTCAAGCTGATCTGGAG
TTCCACGGTTTCAAGAAACTTTCTCTTCTTGCGACGGGAACCGGCCTGGACCTCCTTAACGGCCTCGTAC
AACGTGTCTCTCGAGACCTTGCTGAATTCGAAGCTTGAGCTCGAGATCTGAGTCCGGCCGGACTTGTACA
GCTCGTCCATGCCGAGAGTGATCCCGGCGGCGGTCACGAACTCCAGCAGGACCATGTGATCGCGCTTCTC
GTTGGGGTCTTTGCTCAGGGCGGACTGGGTGCTCAGGTAGTGGTTGTCGGGCAGCAGCACGGGGCCGTCG
CCGATGGGGGTGTTCTGCTGGTAGTGGCCGGCGAGCTGCACGCTGCCGTCCTCGATGTTGTGGCGGATCT
TGAAGTTCACCTTGATGCCGTTCTTCTGCTTGTCGGCCATGATATAGACGTTGTGGCTGTTGTAGTTGTA
CTCCAGCTTGTGCCCCAGGA
