>Addgene plasmid #58380 | pT2KXIGdeltaIn-MCS-Avi-EGFP-rpl10a | addgene partial sequence | sequence record 91849 | EXFP-internal-R 5'-GAACTCCAGCAGGACCATGT-3'
GTTGGGGTCTTTGCTCAGGGCGGACTGGGTGCTCAGGTAGTGGTTGTCGGGCAGCAGCACGGGGCCGTCG
CCGATGGGGGTGTTCTGCTGGTAGTGGCCGGCGAGCTGCACGCTGCCGTCCTCGATGTTGTGGCGGATCT
TGAAGTTCACCTTGATGCCGTTCTTCTGCTTGTCGGCCATGATATAGACGTTGTGGCTGTTGTAGTTGTA
CTCCAGCTTGTGCCCCAGGATGTTGCCGTCCTCCTTGAAGTCGATGCCCTTCAGCTCGATGCGGTTCACC
AGGGTGTCGCCCTCGAACTTCACCTCGGCGCGGGTCTTGTAGTTGCCGTCGTCCTTGAAGAAGATGGTGC
GCTCCTGGACGTAGCCTTCGGGCATGGCGGACTTGAAGAAGTCGTGCTGCTTCATGTGGTCGGGGTAGCG
GCTGAAGCACTGCACGCCGTAGGTCAGGGTGGTCACGAGGGTGGGCCAGGGCACGGGCAGCTTGCCGGTG
GTGCAGATGAACTTCAGGGTCAGCTTGCCGTAGGTGGCATCGCCCTCGCCCTCGCCGGACACGCTGAACT
TGTGGCCGTTTACGTCGCCGTCCAGCTCGACCAGGATGGGCACCACCCCGGTGAACAGCTCCTCGCCCTT
GCTCACTGGCGCGCCCTCGTGCCACTCGATTTTCTGAGCCTCGAAGATATCGTTCAGTCCTGACATGGTG
GCGGATCCGAATTCGGCCGGCCAGGCCTTTAATTAACTCGAGGGCCCATCTGGCCTGTGTTTCAGACACC
AGGGAGTCTCTGCTCACGTTTCCTGCTATTTGCAGCCTCTCTATCAAGACTAATACACCTCTTCCCGCAT
CGGCTGCCTGTGAGAGGCTTTTCAGCACTGCAGGATTGCTTTTCAGCCCCAAAAGAGCTAGGCTTGACAC
TAACAATTTTGAGAATCAGCTTCTACTGAAGTTAAATCTGAGGTTTTACAACTTTGAGTAGCGTGTACTG
GCATTAGATTGTCTGTCTTATAGTTTGATAATTAAATACAAACAGTTCTAAAGCAGGA
