>Addgene plasmid #58380 | pT2KXIGdeltaIn-MCS-Avi-EGFP-rpl10a | addgene partial sequence | sequence record 91853 | M13pUC-Rev 5'-AGCGGATAACAATTTCACACAGG-3'
GACCATGATTACGCCAAGCGCGCAATTAACCCTCACTAAAGGGAACAAAAGCTGGAGCTCCACCGCGGTG
GCGGCCGCTCTAGAACTAGTGGATCTGCTGGGCTTGCTGAAGGTAGGGGGTCAAGAACCAGAGGTGTAAA
GTACTTGAGTAATTTTACTTGATTACTGTACTTAAGTATTATTTTTGGGGATTTTTACTTTACTTGAGTA
CAATTAAAAATCAATACTTTTACTTTTACTTAATTACATTTTTTTAGAAAAAAAAGTACTTTTTACTCCT
TACAATTTTATTTACAGTCAAAAAGTACTTATTTTTTGGAGATCACTTCATTCTATTTTCCCTTGCTATT
ACCAAACCAATTGAATTGCGCTGATGCCCAGTTTAATTTAAATGTTATTTATTCTGCCTATGAAAATCGT
TTTCACATTATATGAAATTGGTCAGACATGTTCATTGGTCCTTTGGAAGTGACGTCATGTCACATCTATT
ACCACAATGCACAGCACCTTGACCTGGAAATTAGGGAAATTATAACAGTCAATCAGTGGAAGAAAATGGA
GGAAGTATGTGATTCATCAGCAGCTGCGAGCAGCACAGTCCAAAATCAGCCACAGGATCAAGAGCACCCG
TGGCCGTATCTTCGCAGATCTGATCTAGAGGATCATAATCAGCCATACCACATTTGTAGAGGTTTTACTT
GCTTTAAAAAACCTCCCACACCTCCCCCTGAACCTGAAACATAAAATGAATGCAATTGTTGTTGTTAACT
TGTTTATTGCAGCTTATAATGGTTACAAATAAAGCAATAGCATCACAAATTTCACAAATAAAGCATTTTT
TTCACTGCATTCTAGTTGTGGTTTGTCCAAACTCATCAATGTATCTTATCATGTCTGGATCATCATCGAT
CTAGTAGAGGCGCTGTGGTTTTCCCATGGTGCTCTTGATGTAAAGAGCTCTGACGTTTTGCCAGTTCTTC
TTCAGCAGAGACACCAGGAAGTTGACAGCCAGGTGGATGTTGTAGACCAGCTCTTCCTCACTCATCTTCA
CATGACCCACGGCCACAGCCAGACACAGAACCTTCTTCATCTGGAATTTGATG
