>Addgene plasmid #58380 | pT2KXIGdeltaIn-MCS-Avi-EGFP-rpl10a | addgene partial sequence | sequence record 91886 | M13pUC-Fwd 5'-CCCAGTCACGACGTTGTAAAACG-3'
ACTCACTATAGGGCGAATTGGGTACCAAATAGTAGGAATTACCCACCTGTACAAGTGCTGAAAACTTGGA
TGAATAAGCCCGTTTGCCATTTTCTACTGCTATTTTAAATCTTTTCTGTATTTGTCTGCATTTGTCTTTA
CCCTTGAATAAATGTTTTAGTTGTTTTTTTTCAATTATGACTGTGTTTAACAGACATTATTACAATAATA
TGTAATAGTAGTACACACTATTATTATGTAATAGTACTTGTTGACTGTATTTGAGAACTGGACCGAGTGA
GTGTTACGTCACCCATTCAAAATGACTTACTTCTGGCTCCAACAAAATGAAGTTAATTCAGTTGCCATTT
TTCACTGTATGGACATCGCCGTGTTGGAGCTAGACGTTGCCAATAAGCAAGAAAGAGCCGAGATGCGTCG
AGTCTGAGTCACCGTTCCTATGGCAACCCCTCTAACCAATCAGAAGTAAGCTTGTTGGAAGTCCACAGCC
TACCACTTGAAAGCGGGCTGCACAAAATCTGTCAAACGTTTTGAACGTTGGATGTGAGAGCACATACTTT
TATTAAGGCATCTGGTTGGTCAGTTTATAATATCAACAACTTGGGCTACAGAAAAGAAAAGTTATTACAG
AAATTATGATTAACAAGTACATGTTAAATAAAGATTTTAATATGAATGCCACCACTGGAGCATTCATGCC
ATTTGGAGCTTCTTCCTGTTTGGATCACTAGAAGGAGGAGGTCACTCATTACAGTTCTCATATACAGTCG
TTGGTTGGTTGGTTGGTTGGTAGATTGATTGATTGATTGATTGATTGATTGATTGATTGATTGATTGATT
GATTGATTGATTGATTGATTGATTGATTGGTAGTCAAAATAAGAAATAATTTCCACAGATTCATTACAGA
AATGATTAAATGCATACATAAA
